Addgene plasmid #217961: pCL1177
Purpose: Dual cistronic expression vector for the RAPID-release approach. H3.2-mCherry is released from mitochondria to the nucleus upon addition of rapamycin.
Depositing lab: Andrew Bowman. Depositing organization: University of Warwick. Publication: A specific role for importin-5 and NASP in the import and nuclear hand-off of monomeric H3. Pardal AJ, Bowman AJ. Elife. 2022 Sep 6;11:e81755. doi: 10.7554/eLife.81755. PubMed 36066346.
Backbone
  Vector backbone: peGFP-C1
  Backbone manufacturer: Clonetech
  Vector type: Mammalian Expression
  Selectable markers: Gentamicin
Growth in bacteria
  Bacterial resistance: Kanamycin, 50 μg/mL
  Growth temperature: 37°C
  Growth strain: DH5alpha
  Copy number: High Copy
Gene/Insert
  Gene/Insert name: Histone H3 (alt name: HIST2H3PS2)
  Species: H. sapiens (human)
  Entrez Gene: HIST2H3PS2 (a.k.a. p06)
  Promoter: CMV
  Tag / fusion protein: mCherry (C terminal on insert)
  Cloning method: Gibson Cloning
  Sequencing primers: 5′ CMV promoter primer; 3′ SV40-RP
Terms and licenses: Academic/Nonprofit Terms; Industry Terms: Not Available to Industry
How to cite: pCL1177 was a gift from Andrew Bowman (Addgene plasmid # 217961 ; http://n2t.net/addgene:217961 ; RRID:Addgene_217961)
