[The description below was written by a language model from this plasmid's Addgene catalogue record and pLannotate feature annotations shown in this document.]
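Description:
pCL1177 is a mammalian expression plasmid built on the pEGFP-C1 backbone that carries both components of the RAPID-release system on a single bicistronic transcript. It replicates at high copy in E. coli from a ColE1/pUC-type origin and also contains an f1 origin. A Tn5 NeoR/KanR gene, driven by tandem bacterial (AmpR) and SV40 early promoters and followed by the HSV TK polyadenylation signal, gives kanamycin resistance in bacteria. The same gene would normally allow G418 selection in mammalian cells, although the catalogue entry lists the mammalian marker as gentamicin.

The CMV enhancer/promoter drives a transcript that ends at the SV40 poly(A) signal. The first cistron encodes human histone H3.2 fused at its C terminus to mCherry. This is followed by a short linker region, the rapamycin-binding (FRB) fragment of mTOR, and a C-terminal fragment of Synj2bp/OMP25, which serves as a tail anchor to the outer mitochondrial membrane. An EMCV IRES2 then directs translation of the second cistron, FKBP12 (FKBP1A) fused to the tobacco vein mottling virus (TVMV) NIa protease.

The intended logic is that the histone reporter is held on the mitochondrial surface until rapamycin is added. Rapamycin dimerises FKBP12 with FRB and so recruits the protease to the tethered fusion. Presumably the protease cuts at a recognition site in the linker, although no cleavage site is annotated in the feature table. H3.2-mCherry is thereby released and can travel to the nucleus. This gives a synchronised pulse of soluble histone for live imaging of the import and nuclear hand-off of monomeric H3.
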