Features (pLannotate 1.2.2; 20 found; start..end, strand, type, name):
    295..447     +  CDS            ble (fragment): BLE_KLEPN - Experimental evidence at protein level: Swiss-Prot protein existence level 1. Binding protein with a strong affinity to the bleomycin family of antibiotics. Binds to CL990; an antimitotic-antibiotic compound. From Klebsiella pneumoniae.
    506..553     +  polyA_signal   HSV TK poly(A) signal: herpes simplex virus thymidine kinase polyadenylation signal (Cole and Stacy, 1985)
    644..660     -  polyA_signal   bGH poly(A) signal (fragment): bovine growth hormone polyadenylation signal
    882..1470    +  rep_origin     ori: high-copy-number ColE1/pMB1/pBR322/pUC origin of replication
   1645..1948    +  enhancer       CMV enhancer: human cytomegalovirus immediate early enhancer
   1949..2152    +  promoter       CMV promoter: human cytomegalovirus (CMV) immediate early promoter
   2185..2592    +  CDS            H32_BOVIN (sequence partly withheld): Experimental evidence at protein level: Swiss-Prot protein existence level 1. Core component of nucleosome. Nucleosomes wrap and compact DNA into chromatin, limiting DNA accessibility to the cellular machineries which require DNA as a template. Histones thereby play a central role in transcription regulation, DNA repair, DNA replication and chromosomal stability. DNA accessibility is regulated via a complex set of post-translational modifications of histones, also called histone code, and nucleosome remodeling. From Bos taurus (Bovine).
   2611..3318    +  CDS            mCherry: mCherry is a basic (constitutively fluorescent) red fluorescent protein published in 2004, derived from Discosoma sp.. It is reported to be a very rapidly-maturing monomer with low acid sensitivity.
   3444..3461    +  CDS            GFP11x7 (fragment): seven tandem copies of the 11th β-strand of superfolder GFP each GFP11 associates with GFP(1-10), consisting of the first 10 β-strands, to reconstitute fluorescent GFP (Kamiyama et al., 2016)
   3469..3747    +  CDS            MTOR (fragment): MTOR_HUMAN - Also known as FRAP, FRAP1, FRAP2, RAFT1, RAPT1. Experimental evidence at protein level: Swiss-Prot protein existence level 1. Serine/threonine protein kinase which is a central regulator of cellular metabolism, growth and survival in response to hormones, growth factors, nutrients, energy and stress signals (PubMed:12087098, PubMed:12150925, PubMed:12150926, PubMed:12231510, PubMed:12718876, PubMed:14651849, PubMed:15268862, PubMed:15467718, PubMed:15545625, PubMed:15718470, PubMed:18497260, PubMed:18762023, PubMed:18925875, PubMed:20516213, PubMed:20537536, PubMed:21659604, PubMe
   3832..3939    +  CDS            Synj2bp (fragment): SYJ2B_RAT - Also known as Omp25. Experimental evidence at protein level: Swiss-Prot protein existence level 1. Regulates endocytosis of activin type 2 receptor kinases through the Ral/RALBP1-dependent pathway and may be involved in suppression of activin-induced signal transduction. From Rattus norvegicus (Rat).
   3941..4011    +  misc_feature   MCS (fragment): multiple cloning site
   4018..4604    +  misc_feature   IRES2: internal ribosome entry site (IRES) of the encephalomyocarditis virus (EMCV)
   4608..4925    +  CDS            FKBP1A: FKB1A_HUMAN - Also known as FKBP1, FKBP12. Experimental evidence at protein level: Swiss-Prot protein existence level 1. Keeps in an inactive conformation TGFBR1, the TGF-beta type I serine/threonine kinase receptor, preventing TGF-beta receptor activation in absence of ligand. Recruits SMAD7 to ACVR1B which prevents the association of SMAD2 and SMAD3 with the activin receptor complex, thereby blocking the activin signal. May modulate the RYR1 calcium channel activity. PPIases accelerate the folding of proteins. It catalyzes the cis-trans isomerization of proline imidic peptide bonds in oligop
   4980..5651    +  CDS            POLG_TVMV (fragment): Experimental evidence at protein level: Swiss-Prot protein existence level 1. [Nuclear inclusion protein A]: has RNA-binding and proteolytic activities. From Tobacco vein mottling virus (TVMV).
   5767..5888    +  polyA_signal   SV40 poly(A) signal: SV40 polyadenylation signal
   5922..6350    -  rep_origin     f1 ori (sequence partly withheld): f1 bacteriophage origin of replication; arrow indicates direction of (+) strand synthesis
   6377..6481    +  promoter       AmpR promoter: bla
   6550..6760    +  promoter       SV40 promoter: SV40 early promoter
   6803..274     +  CDS            NeoR/KanR (across the origin): aminoglycoside phosphotransferase from Tn5; aph(3')-II (or nptII); confers resistance to neomycin, kanamycin, and G418 (Geneticin®)
>Addgene plasmid #217961 | pCL1177 | addgene full sequence | sequence record 430215 | Addgene NGS Result
CAAGGCGAGCATGCCCGACGGCGAGGATCTCGTCGTGACCCATGGCGATGCCTGCTTGCCGAATATCATG
GTGGAAAATGGCCGCTTTTCTGGATTCATCGACTGTGGCCGGCTGGGTGTGGCGGACCGCTATCAGGACA
TAGCGTTGGCTACCCGTGATATTGCTGAAGAGCTTGGCGGCGAATGGGCTGACCGCTTCCTCGTGCTTTA
CGGTATCGCCGCTCCCGATTCGCAGCGCATCGCCTTCTATCGCCTTCTTGACGAGTTCTTCTGAGCGGGA
CTCTGGGGTTCGAAATGACCGACCAAGCGACGCCCAACCTGCCATCACGAGATTTCGATTCCACCGCCGC
CTTCTATGAAAGGTTGGGCTTCGGAATCGTTTTCCGGGACGCCGGCTGGATGATCCTCCAGCGCGGGGAT
CTCATGCTGGAGTTCTTCGCCCACCCTAGGGGGAGGCTAACTGAAACACGGAAGGAGACAATACCGGAAG
GAACCCGCGCTATGACGGCAATAAAAAGACAGAATAAAACGCACGGTGTTGGGTCGTTTGTTCATAAACG
CGGGGTTCGGTCCCAGGGCTGGCACTCTGTCGATACCCCACCGAGACCCCATTGGGGCCAATACGCCCGC
GTTTCTTCCTTTTCCCCACCCCACCCCCCAAGTTCGGGTGAAGGCCCAGGGCTCGCAGCCAACGTCGGGG
CGGCAGGCCCTGCCATAGCCTCAGGTTACTCATATATACTTTAGATTGATTTAAAACTTCATTTTTAATT
TAAAAGGATCTAGGTGAAGATCCTTTTTGATAATCTCATGACCAAAATCCCTTAACGTGAGTTTTCGTTC
CACTGAGCGTCAGACCCCGTAGAAAAGATCAAAGGATCTTCTTGAGATCCTTTTTTTCTGCGCGTAATCT
GCTGCTTGCAAACAAAAAAACCACCGCTACCAGCGGTGGTTTGTTTGCCGGATCAAGAGCTACCAACTCT
TTTTCCGAAGGTAACTGGCTTCAGCAGAGCGCAGATACCAAATACTGTTCTTCTAGTGTAGCCGTAGTTA
GGCCACCACTTCAAGAACTCTGTAGCACCGCCTACATACCTCGCTCTGCTAATCCTGTTACCAGTGGCTG
CTGCCAGTGGCGATAAGTCGTGTCTTACCGGGTTGGACTCAAGACGATAGTTACCGGATAAGGCGCAGCG
GTCGGGCTGAACGGGGGGTTCGTGCACACAGCCCAGCTTGGAGCGAACGACCTACACCGAACTGAGATAC
CTACAGCGTGAGCTATGAGAAAGCGCCACGCTTCCCGAAGGGAGAAAGGCGGACAGGTATCCGGTAAGCG
GCAGGGTCGGAACAGGAGAGCGCACGAGGGAGCTTCCAGGGGGAAACGCCTGGTATCTTTATAGTCCTGT
CGGGTTTCGCCACCTCTGACTTGAGCGTCGATTTTTGTGATGCTCGTCAGGGGGGCGGAGCCTATGGAAA
AACGCCAGCAACGCGGCCTTTTTACGGTTCCTGGCCTTTTGCTGGCCTTTTGCTCACATGTTCTTTCCTG
CGTTATCCCCTGATTCTGTGGATAACCGTATTACCGCCATGCATTAGTTATTAATAGTAATCAATTACGG
GGTCATTAGTTCATAGCCCATATATGGAGTTCCGCGTTACATAACTTACGGTAAATGGCCCGCCTGGCTG
ACCGCCCAACGACCCCCGCCCATTGACGTCAATAATGACGTATGTTCCCATAGTAACGCCAATAGGGACT
TTCCATTGACGTCAATGGGTGGAGTATTTACGGTAAACTGCCCACTTGGCAGTACATCAAGTGTATCATA
TGCCAAGTACGCCCCCTATTGACGTCAATGACGGTAAATGGCCCGCCTGGCATTATGCCCAGTACATGAC
CTTATGGGACTTTCCTACTTGGCAGTACATCTACGTATTAGTCATCGCTATTACCATGGTGATGCGGTTT
TGGCAGTACATCAATGGGCGTGGATAGCGGTTTGACTCACGGGGATTTCCAAGTCTCCACCCCATTGACG
TCAATGGGAGTTTGTTTTGGCACCAAAATCAACGGGACTTTCCAAAATGTCGTAACAACTCCGCCCCATT
GACGCAAATGGGCGGTAGGCGTGTACGGTGGGAGGTCTATATAAGCAGAGCTGGTTTAGTGAACCGTCAG
ATCCGCTAGCCACCATG
[405 nt withheld, positions 2188-2592]
GGCGGACCGGTCGCCACCATGGTGAGCAAGGGCGAGGAGGATAACATGGCCATCATCAAGGAGTTCATGC
GCTTCAAGGTGCACATGGAGGGCTCCGTGAACGGCCACGAGTTCGAGATCGAGGGCGAGGGCGAGGGCCG
CCCCTACGAGGGCACCCAGACCGCCAAGCTGAAGGTGACCAAGGGTGGCCCCCTGCCCTTCGCCTGGGAC
ATCCTGTCCCCTCAGTTCATGTACGGCTCCAAGGCCTACGTGAAGCACCCCGCCGACATCCCCGACTACT
TGAAGCTGTCCTTCCCCGAGGGCTTCAAGTGGGAGCGCGTGATGAACTTCGAGGACGGCGGCGTGGTGAC
CGTGACCCAGGACTCCTCCCTGCAGGACGGCGAGTTCATCTACAAGGTGAAGCTGCGCGGCACCAACTTC
CCCTCCGACGGCCCCGTAATGCAGAAGAAGACCATGGGCTGGGAGGCCTCCTCCGAGCGGATGTACCCCG
AGGACGGCGCCCTGAAGGGCGAGATCAAGCAGAGGCTGAAGCTGAAGGACGGCGGCCACTACGACGCTGA
GGTCAAGACCACCTACAAGGCCAAGAAGCCCGTGCAGCTGCCCGGCGCCTACAACGTCAACATCAAGTTG
GACATCACCTCCCACAACGAGGACTACACCATCGTGGAACAGTACGAACGCGCCGAGGGCCGCCACTCCA
CCGGCGGCATGGACGAGCTGTACAAGTACTCAGATCTCGAGGGAGGTTCCGGCGGGAGCGGAGGAGAAAC
TGTAAGATTCCAAAGCGGTGGATCCGAAACCGTGCGCTTTCAGAGCGGTGGCGGGGGAAGCGGCGGATCA
GGTGGCGCGGGAGGTGGCTCTGGAGGTAGCGGCGGCGTGGCGATTCTGTGGCATGAAATGTGGCATGAAG
GCCTGGAAGAAGCGAGCCGCCTGTATTTTGGCGAACGCAACGTGAAAGGCATGTTTGAAGTGCTGGAACC
GCTGCATGCGATGATGGAACGCGGCCCGCAGACCCTGAAAGAAACCAGCTTTAACCAGGCGTATGGCCGC
GATCTGATGGAAGCGCAGGAATGGTGCCGCAAATATATGAAAAGCGGCAACGTGAAAGATCTGACCCAGG
CGTGGGATCTGTATTATCATGTGTTTCGCCGCATTGGCGGCACCGGCGGCAGCGGAGGTACCGGCGGTAG
CGGGGGATCAGGTGGCAGCGGAGGGACCGGTGGAAGCGAGCTCAAGCTTCGCGGCGATGGCGAACCGAGC
GGCGTGCCGGTGGCGGTGGTGCTGCTGCCGGTGTTTGCGCTGACCCTGGTGGCGGTGTGGGCGTTTGTGC
GCTATCGCAAACAGCTGTAGCGCTACCGGACTCAGATCTCGAGCTCAAGCTTCGAATTCTGCAGTCGACG
GTACCGCGGGCCCGGGATCGATCCGCCCCTCTCCCTCCCCCCCCCCTAACGTTACTGGCCGAAGCCGCTT
GGAATAAGGCCGGTGTGCGTTTGTCTATATGTTATTTTCCACCATATTGCCGTCTTTTGGCAATGTGAGG
GCCCGGAAACCTGGCCCTGTCTTCTTGACGAGCATTCCTAGGGGTCTTTCCCCTCTCGCCAAAGGAATGC
AAGGTCTGTTGAATGTCGTGAAGGAAGCAGTTCCTCTGGAAGCTTCTTGAAGACAAACAACGTCTGTAGC
GACCCTTTGCAGGCAGCGGAACCCCCCACCTGGCGACAGGTGCCTCTGCGGCCAAAAGCCACGTGTATAA
GATACACCTGCAAAGGCGGCACAACCCCAGTGCCACGTTGTGAGTTGGATAGTTGTGGAAAGAGTCAAAT
GGCTCTCCTCAAGCGTATTCAACAAGGGGCTGAAGGATGCCCAGAAGGTACCCCATTGTATGGGATCTGA
TCTGGGGCCTCGGTACACATGCTTTACATGTGTTTAGTCGAGGTTAAAAAAACGTCTAGGCCCCCCGAAC
CACGGGGACGTGGTTTTCCTTTGAAAAACACGATGATAATATGGCCACAACCATGGTGCAGGTGGAAACC
ATTAGCCCGGGCGATGGCCGCACCTTTCCGAAACGCGGCCAGACCTGCGTGGTGCATTATACCGGCATGC
TGGAAGATGGCAAAAAATTTGATAGCAGCCGCGATCGCAACAAACCGTTTAAATTTATGCTGGGCAAACA
GGAAGTGATTCGCGGCTGGGAAGAAGGCGTGGCGCAGATGAGCGTGGGCCAGCGCGCGAAACTGACCATT
AGCCCGGATTATGCGTATGGCGCGACCGGCCATCCGGGCATTATTCCGCCGCATGCGACCCTGGTGTTTG
ATGTGGAACTGCTGAAACTGGAAGGCGGCTCCGGCGGCAGCGGTGGATCAGGCGGGTCTGGAGGTAGCGG
CGGTTCAAAGGCGCTACTTAAGGGAGTGCGAGATTTTAATCCAATCTCTGCTTGCGTATGCCTCCTTGAG
AACTCCTCGGATGGGCATAGTGAGAGACTGTTTGGCATTGGTTTTGGCCCATATATCATTGCCAACCAAC
ATCTTTTTAGAAGGAACAATGGAGAGTTGACTATCAAAACCATGCATGGTGAGTTCAAAGTCAAGAACTC
AACACAATTGCAGATGAAACCAGTTGAGGGCAGAGACATAATAGTTATCAAAATGGCTAAGGACTTCCCA
CCATTCCCTCAAAAACTAAAATTCAGACAGCCTACCATCAAAGATAGAGTGTGCATGGTATCCACAAATT
TTCAGCAGAAAAGTGTCTCTAGTCTAGTGTCTGAGTCATCACACATTGTGCATAAAGAGGACACTTCATT
CTGGCAACACTGGATAACAACAAAGGATGGACAATGTGGAAGTCCGCTGGTTTCAATCATTGATGGAAAT
ATTTTGGGGATCCACAGCCTGACGCATACGACCAATGGTAGCAATTACTTCGTGGAATTTCCTGAGAAGT
TCGTAGCTACATATCTTGATGCCGCTGATGGTTGGTGCAAGAATTGGAAGTTCAATGCTGATAAGATCAG
TTGGGGTTCCTTTATTCTGTGGGAAGATGCGCCGGAAGATTTTATGAGCGGCCTGGTGCCACGCGGTGTG
GGTCGCGAATATGTGCGCTTTGCGCCGGGCAGCTAGAAACCTCCCACACCTCCCCCTGAACCTGAAACAT
AAAATGAATGCAATTGTTGTTGTTAACTTGTTTATTGCAGCTTATAATGGTTACAAATAAAGCAATAGCA
TCACAAATTTCACAAATAAAGCATTTTTTTCACTGCATTCTAGTTGTGGTTTGTCCAAACTCATCAATGT
ATCTTAACGCGTAAATTGTAAGCGTTAATATTTTGTTAAAATTCGCGTTAAATTTTTGTTAAATCAGCTC
ATTTTTTAACCAATAGGCCGAAATCGGCAAAATCCCTTATAAATCAAAAGAATAGACCGAGATAGGGT
[37 nt withheld, positions 6021-6057]
AAAGAACGTGGACTCCAACGTCAAAGG
[49 nt withheld, positions 6085-6133]
T
[91 nt withheld, positions 6135-6225]
G
[124 nt withheld, positions 6227-6350]
CAGGTGGCACTTTTCGGGGAAATGTGCGCGGAACCCCTATTTGTTTATTTTTCTAAATACATTCAAATAT
GTATCCGCTCATGAGACAATAACCCTGATAAATGCTTCAATAATATTGAAAAAGGAAGAGTCCTGAGGCG
GAAAGAACCAGCTGTGGAATGTGTGTCAGTTAGGGTGTGGAAAGTCCCCAGGCTCCCCAGCAGGCAGAAG
TATGCAAAGCATGCATCTCAATTAGTCAGCAACCATAGTCCCGCCCCTAACTCCGCCCATCCCGCCCCTA
ACTCCGCCCAGTTCCGCCCATTCTCCGCCCCATGGCTGACTAATTTTTTTTATTTATGCAGAGGCCGAGG
CCGCCTCGGCCTCTGAGCTATTCCAGAAGTAGTGAGGAGGCTTTTTTGGAGGCCTAGGCTTTTGCAAAGA
TCGATCAAGAGACAGGATGAGGATCGTTTCGCATGATTGAACAAGATGGATTGCACGCAGGTTCTCCGGC
CGCTTGGGTGGAGAGGCTATTCGGCTATGACTGGGCACAACAGACAATCGGCTGCTCTGATGCCGCCGTG
TTCCGGCTGTCAGCGCAGGGGCGCCCGGTTCTTTTTGTCAAGACCGACCTGTCCGGTGCCCTGAATGAAC
TGCAAGACGAGGCAGCGCGGCTATCGTGGCTGGCCACGACGGGCGTTCCTTGCGCAGCTGTGCTCGACGT
TGTCACTGAAGCGGGAAGGGACTGGCTGCTATTGGGCGAAGTGCCGGGGCAGGATCTCCTGTCATCTCAC
CTTGCTCCTGCCGAGAAAGTATCCATCATGGCTGATGCAATGCGGCGGCTGCATACGCTTGATCCGGCTA
CCTGCCCATTCGACCACCAAGCGAAACATCGCATCGAGCGAGCACGTACTCGGATGGAAGCCGGTCTTGT
CGATCAGGATGATCTGGACGAAGAGCATCAGGGGCTCGCGCCAGCCGAACTGTTCGCCAGGCT
